Addgene plasmid #43141: I-GTAG
Depositing lab: Chad Cowan & Kiran Musunuru. Depositing organization: Harvard University. Publication: A TALEN Genome-Editing System for Generating Human Stem Cell-Based Disease Models. Ding Q, Lee YK, Schaefer EA, Peters DT, Veres A, Kim K, Kuperwasser N, Motola DL, Meissner TB, Hendriks WT, Trevisan M, Gupta RM, Moisan A, Banks E, Friesen M, Schinzel RT, Xia F, Tang A, Xia Y, Figueroa E, Wann A, Ahfeldt T, Daheron L, Zhang F, Rubin LL, Peng LF, Chung RT, Musunuru K, Cowan CA. Cell Stem Cell. 2012 Dec 12. pii: S1934-5909(12)00645-5. doi: 10.1016/j.stem.2012.11.011. PubMed 23246482.
Backbone
  Vector backbone: pCRII-TOPO
  Backbone manufacturer: Invitrogen
  Backbone size w/o insert (bp): 3973
  Vector type: Bacterial Cloning
Growth in bacteria
  Bacterial resistance: Ampicillin and Kanamycin, 100 & 50 μg/mL
  Growth temperature: 37°C
  Growth strain: Top10
  Copy number: High Copy
Gene/Insert
  Gene/Insert name: I-GTAG
  Species: Synthetic
  Insert size (bp): 424
  Cloning method: TOPO Cloning
  Sequencing primers: 5′ T7; 3′ M13-rev
Terms and licenses: Academic/Nonprofit Terms; Industry Terms: Not Available to Industry
How to cite: I-GTAG was a gift from Chad Cowan & Kiran Musunuru (Addgene plasmid # 43141 ; http://n2t.net/addgene:43141 ; RRID:Addgene_43141)
