[The description below was written by a language model from this plasmid's Addgene catalogue record.]
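Description:
I-GTAG is a bacterial cloning plasmid built on the commercial pCRII-TOPO backbone (about 4 kb without insert), into which a 424 bp synthetic fragment was introduced by TOPO cloning. It is maintained as a high-copy plasmid in standard E. coli cloning strains and carries both ampicillin and kanamycin resistance, as is characteristic of this backbone. The record lists T7 and M13 reverse as the flanking sequencing primer sites, consistent with the insert sitting in the TOPO cloning site between the phage promoter and the universal primer sites of the vector. No feature table is supplied, so the exact positions and orientation of the backbone elements and insert are not documented here.

The insert is described only by its name and as synthetic. The plasmid was deposited in connection with a TALEN genome-editing system developed for generating human stem cell-based disease models. Given that context and the insert size, the name plausibly denotes a pre-assembled block of four TALE repeat modules recognising the bases G, T, A and G, with the "I" prefix perhaps indicating its position within a hierarchical assembly scheme. The record does not state this explicitly, so it should be treated as an inference. There is no indication of a eukaryotic promoter, reporter or expression cassette, and the vector type is given simply as bacterial cloning. The plasmid is therefore best understood as a storage and source clone for a modular DNA part used when building custom TALEN constructs, rather than as something expressed directly in cells.
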