>Addgene plasmid #43141 | I-GTAG | depositor partial sequence | sequence record 58406 | I-GTAG sequence 424 bps
CGTCTCCTGACCCCAGAGCAGGTCGTGGCAATCGCGAGCAATAACGGCGGAAAACAGGCTTTGGAAACGG
TGCAGAGGCTCCTTCCAGTGCTGTGCCAAGCGCACGGACTCACCCCAGAGCAGGTCGTGGCCATTGCCTC
GAATGGAGGGGGCAAACAGGCGTTGGAAACCGTACAACGATTGCTGCCGGTGCTGTGCCAAGCGCACGGC
CTCACCCCAGAGCAGGTCGTGGCAATCGCCTCCAACATTGGCGGGAAACAGGCACTCGAGACTGTCCAGC
GCCTGCTTCCCGTGCTGTGCCAAGCGCACGGATTAACCCCAGAGCAGGTCGTGGCAATCGCGAGCAATAA
CGGCGGAAAACAGGCTTTGGAAACGGTGCAGAGGCTCCTTCCAGTGCTGTGCCAAGCGCACGGCTTAAGA
GACG
