>Addgene plasmid #43141 | I-GTAG | addgene partial sequence | sequence record 60279 | M13-F20 5'-TGTAAAACGACGGCCAGT-3'
CTATAGGGCGAATTGGGCCCTCTAGATGCATGCTCGAGCGGCCGCCAGTGTGATGGATATCTGCAGAATT
CGCCCTTATATAGATGCCGTCCTAGCGCGTCTCCTGACCCCAGAGCAGGTCGTGGCAATCGCGAGCAATA
ACGGCGGAAAACAGGCTTTGGAAACGGTGCAGAGGCTCCTTCCAGTGCTGTGCCAAGCGCACGGACTCAC
CCCAGAGCAGGTCGTGGCCATTGCCTCGAATGGAGGGGGCAAACAGGCGTTGGAAACCGTACAACGATTG
CTGCCGGTGCTGTGCCAAGCGCACGGCCTCACCCCAGAGCAGGTCGTGGCAATCGCCTCCAACATTGGCG
GGAAACAGGCACTCGAGACTGTCCAGCGCCTGCTTCCCGTGCTGTGCCAAGCGCACGGATTAACCCCAGA
GCAGGTCGTGGCAATCGCGAGCAATAACGGCGGAAAACAGGCTTTGGAAACGGTGCAGAGGCTCCTTCCA
GTGCTGTGCCAAGCGCACGGCTTAAGAGACGTGGGCACAGGAAAGATACTTAAGGGCGAATTCCAGCACA
CTGGCGGCCGTTACTAGTGGATCCGAGCTCGGTACCAAGCTTGATGCATAGCTTGAGTATTCTATAGTGT
CACCTAAATAGCTTGGCGTAATCATGGTCATAGCTGTTTCCTGTGTGAAATTGTTATCCGCTCACAATTC
CACACAACATACGAGCCGGAAGCATAAAGTGTAAAGCCTGGGGTGCCTAATGAGTGAGCTAACTCACATT
AATTGCGTTGCGCTCACTGCCCGCTTTCCAGTCGGGAAACCTGTCGTGCCAGCTGCATTAATGAATCGGC
CAACGCGCGGGGAGAGGCGGTTTGCGTATTGGGCGCTCTTCCGCTTCC
